>Addgene plasmid #210888 | pFBD-BirA_CDC20:161-P477 | addgene full sequence | sequence record 424502 | Addgene NGS Result
G
[124 nt withheld, positions 2-125]
C
[91 nt withheld, positions 127-217]
A
[49 nt withheld, positions 219-267]
CCTTTGACGTTGGAGTCCACGTTCTT
[37 nt withheld, positions 294-330]
ACCCTATCTCGGTCTATTCTTTTGATTTATAAGGGATTTTGCCGATTTCGGCCTATTGGTTAAAAAATGA
GCTGATTTAACAAAAATTTAACGCGAATTTTAACAAAATATTAACGCTTACAATTTAGGTGGCACTTTTC
GGGGAAATGTGCGCGGAACCCCTATTTGTTTATTTTTCTAAATACATTCAAATATGTATCCGCTCATGAG
ACAATAACCCTGATAAATGCTTCAATAATATTGAAAAAGGAAGAGTATGAGTATTCAACATTTCCGTGTC
GCCCTTATTCCCTTTTTTGCGGCATTTTGCCTTCCTGTTTTTGCTCACCCAGAAACGCTGGTGAAAGTAA
AAGATGCTGAAGATCAGTTGGGTGCACGAGTGGGTTACATCGAACTGGATCTCAACAGCGGTAAGATCCT
TGAGAGTTTTCGCCCCGAAGAACGTTTTCCAATGATGAGCACTTTTAAAGTTCTGCTATGTGGCGCGGTA
TTATCCCGTATTGACGCCGGGCAAGAGCAACTCGGTCGCCGCATACACTATTCTCAGAATGACTTGGTTG
AGTACTCACCAGTCACAGAAAAGCATCTTACGGATGGCATGACAGTAAGAGAATTATGCAGTGCTGCCAT
AACCATGAGTGATAACACTGCGGCCAACTTACTTCTGACAACGATCGGAGGACCGAAGGAGCTAACCGCT
TTTTTGCACAACATGGGGGATCATGTAACTCGCCTTGATCGTTGGGAACCGGAGCTGAATGAAGCCATAC
CAAACGACGAGCGTGACACCACGATGCCTGTAGCAATGGCAACAACGTTGCGCAAACTATTAACTGGCGA
ACTACTTACTCTAGCTTCCCGGCAACAATTAATAGACTGGATGGAGGCGGATAAAGTTGCAGGACCACTT
CTGCGCTCGGCCCTTCCGGCTGGCTGGTTTATTGCTGATAAATCTGGAGCCGGTGAGCGTGGGTCTCGCG
GTATCATTGCAGCACTGGGGCCAGATGGTAAGCCCTCCCGTATCGTAGTTATCTACACGACGGGGAGTCA
GGCAACTATGGATGAACGAAATAGACAGATCGCTGAGATAGGTGCCTCACTGATTAAGCATTGGTAACTG
TCAGACCAAGTTTACTCATATATACTTTAGATTGATTTAAAACTTCATTTTTAATTTAAAAGGATCTAGG
TGAAGATCCTTTTTGATAATCTCATGACCAAAATCCCTTAACGTGAGTTTTCGTTCCACTGAGCGTCAGA
CCCCGTAGAAAAGATCAAAGGATCTTCTTGAGATCCTTTTTTTCTGCGCGTAATCTGCTGCTTGCAAACA
AAAAAACCACCGCTACCAGCGGTGGTTTGTTTGCCGGATCAAGAGCTACCAACTCTTTTTCCGAAGGTAA
CTGGCTTCAGCAGAGCGCAGATACCAAATACTGTTCTTCTAGTGTAGCCGTAGTTAGGCCACCACTTCAA
GAACTCTGTAGCACCGCCTACATACCTCGCTCTGCTAATCCTGTTACCAGTGGCTGCTGCCAGTGGCGAT
AAGTCGTGTCTTACCGGGTTGGACTCAAGACGATAGTTACCGGATAAGGCGCAGCGGTCGGGCTGAACGG
GGGGTTCGTGCACACAGCCCAGCTTGGAGCGAACGACCTACACCGAACTGAGATACCTACAGCGTGAGCT
ATGAGAAAGCGCCACGCTTCCCGAAGGGAGAAAGGCGGACAGGTATCCGGTAAGCGGCAGGGTCGGAACA
GGAGAGCGCACGAGGGAGCTTCCAGGGGGAAACGCCTGGTATCTTTATAGTCCTGTCGGGTTTCGCCACC
TCTGACTTGAGCGTCGATTTTTGTGATGCTCGTCAGGGGGGCGGAGCCTATGGAAAAACGCCAGCAACGC
GGCCTTTTTACGGTTCCTGGCCTTTTGCTGGCCTTTTGCTCACATGTTCTTTCCTGCGTTATCCCCTGAT
TCTGTGGATAACCGTATTACCGCCTTTGAGTGAGCTGATACCGCTCGCCGCAGCCGAACGACCGAGCGCA
GCGAGTCAGTGAGCGAGGAAGCGGAAGAGCGCCTGATGCGGTATTTTCTCCTTACGCATCTGTGCGGTAT
TTCACACCGCATAGACCAGCCGCGTAACCTGGCAAAATCGGTTACGGTTGAGTAATAAATGGATGCCCTG
CGTAAGCGGGTGTGGGCGGACAATAAAGTCTTAAACTGAACAAAATAGATCTAAACTATGACAATAAAGT
CTTAAACTAGACAGAATAGTTGTAAACTGAAATCAGTCCAGTTATGCTGTGAAAAAGCATACTGGACTTT
TGTTATGGCTAAAGCAAACTCTTCATTTTCTGAAGTGCAAATTGCCCGTCGTATTAAAGAGGGGCGTGGC
CAAGGGCATGGTAAAGACTATATTCGCGGCGTTGTGACAATTTACCGAACAACTCCGCGGCCGGGAAGCC
GATCTCGGCTTGAACGAATTGTTAGGTGGCGGTACTTGGGTCGATATCAAAGTGCATCACTTCTTCCCGT
ATGCCCAACTTTGTATAGAGAGCCACTGCGGGATCGTCACCGTAATCTGCTTGCACGTAGATCACATAAG
CACCAAGCGCGTTGGCCTCATGCTTGAGGAGATTGATGAGCGCGGTGGCAATGCCCTGCCTCCGGTGCTC
GCCGGAGACTGCGAGATCATAGATATAGATCTCACTACGCGGCTGCTCAAACTTGGGCAGAACGTAAGCC
GCGAGAGCGCCAACAACCGCTTCTTGGTCGAAGGCAGCAAGCGCGATGAATGTCTTACTACGGAGCAAGT
TCCCGAGGTAATCGGAGTCCGGCTGATGTTGGGAGTAGGTGGCTACGTCTCCGAACTCACGACCGAAAAG
ATCAAGAGCAGCCCGCATGGATTTGACTTGGTCAGGGCCGAGCCTACATGTGCGAATGATGCCCATACTT
GAGCCACCTAACTTTGTTTTAGGGCGACTGCCCTGCTGCGTAACATCGTTGCTGCTCCATAACATCAAAC
ATCGACCCACGGCGTAACGCGCTTGCTGCTTGGATGCCCGAGGCATAGACTGTACAAAAAAACAGTCATA
ACAAGCCATGAAAACCGCCACTGCGCCGTTACCACCGCTGCGTTCGGTCAAGGTTCTGGACCAGTTGCGT
GAGCGCATACGCTACTTGCATTACAGTTTACGAACCGAACAGGCTTATGTCAACTGGGTTCGTGCCTTCA
TCCGTTTCCACGGTGTGCGTCACCCGGCAACCTTGGGCAGCAGCGAAGTCGAGGCATTTCTGTCCTGGCT
GGCGAACGAGCGCAAGGTTTCGGTCTCCACGCATCGTCAGGCATTGGCGGCCTTGCTGTTCTTCTACGGC
AAGGTGCTGTGCACGGATCTGCCCTTGCTTCAGGAGATCGGTAGACCTCGGCCGTCGCGGCGCTTGCCGG
TGGTGCTGACCCCGGATGAAGTGGTTCGCATCCTCGGTTTTCTGGAAGGCGAGCATCGTTTGTTCGCCCA
GGACTCTAGCTATAGTTCTAGTGGTTGGCTACGTACCCGTAGTGGCTATGGCAGGGCTTGCCGCCCCGAC
GTTGGCTGCGAGCCCTGGGCCTTCACCCGAACTTGGGGGTTGGGGTGGGGAAAAGGAAGAAACGCGGGCG
TATTGGTCCCAATGGGGTCTCGGTGGGGTATCGACAGAGTGCCAGCCCTGGGACCGAACCCCGCGTTTAT
GAACAAACGACCCAACACCCGTGCGTTTTATTCTGTCTTTTTATTGCCGTCATAGCGCGGGTTCCTTCCG
GTATTGTCTCCTTCCGTGTTTCAGTTAGCCTCCCCCATCTCCCGGTACTTCATTTTTCTGCACTACGCAG
GGATATTTCACCGCCCATCCAGGGTTTTATTATTCCATCCTGCTCAAGTAATAAAGCCCCCTGTTTGTCT
ATTCCGCGTGAAATGCCAAATATTTCTTTATCACCAATGATAAGTTTCACTGGGCGATTAATAAAATTAT
CCAGCTTTTCCCAGCGCGACAGATAAGGTGCCAATCCTTCTTGTTCGAAGAGTTCCAACGCAGCACGTAA
TTCACGTATTAGCATGGCCGCCAACGTATTACGATCGAGATTGATCCCCGCTTCCTGCAGCGTGATCCAC
CCCTGATTAACGACACTCTCTTCAACACGGCGCATTGCCATGTTGATCCCGGCTCCAATGACTATTTGCG
CCGCATCGCCAGTTTTGCCAGTCAGCTCCACCAGAATGCCTGCCAGCTTGCGATCCTGCAGATAGAGGTC
ATTAGGCCATTTAACACGAACTTTATCTGCACCCAGCTTGCGTAATACTTCCGCCATCACGATACCGATA
ACCAGACTTAAACCAATCGCCGCCGCCGGGCCTTGTTCCAGACGCCAGAACATCGACAAATATAAGTTTG
CGCCAAAAGGCGAAAACCATTTCCGACCCCGGCGACCACGGCCAGCCTGCTGGTATTCTGCAATGCAAGC
ATCGCCCGATTTAAGCTCTCCGATACGATCAAGAAGGTACTGATTCGTGGAGTCAATCACTGGCAGCACG
GCTACACTACCGCCATCCAGCTGACCCAATATCTGTTTAGCATTAAGTAACTGGATAGGCTCAGGCAGGC
TGTATCCTTTACCCGGAACGGTAAAGACATCAACGCCCCAGTCACGCAGTGTCTGAATGTGTTTATTAAT
AGCCGCCCGGCTCATTCCCAGCGTTTCACCCAACTGCTCGCCAGAGTGAAATTCACCGTTCGCTAACAGG
GCAATCAATTTCAGTGGCACGGTGTTATCCTTCATGGCTCGAGATCCCGGGTGATCAAGTCTTCGTCGAG
TGATTGTAAATAAAATGTAATTTACAGTATAGTATTTTAATTAATATACAAATGATTTGATAATAATTCT
TATTTAACTATAATATATTGTGTTGGGTTGAATTAAAGGTCCGTATACTCCGGAATATTAATAGATCATG
GAGATAATTAAAATGATAACCATCTCGCAAATAAATAAGTATTTTACTGTTTTCGTAACAGTTTTGTAAT
AAAAAAACCTATAAATATTCCGGATTATTCATACCGTCCCACCATCGGGCGCGGATCCCGATGAGCGGCC
TGAACGATATTTTTGAAGCGCAGAAAATTGAATGGCATGAAGGCAGCGCTGGAGGTTCAGGTAGCCGGAA
GACCTGCCGTTACATTCCTTCCCTGCCAGACCGTATCCTGGATGCGCCTGAAATCCGAAATGACTATTAC
CTGAACCTTGTGGATTGGAGTTCTGGGAATGTACTGGCCGTGGCACTGGACAACAGTGTGTACCTGTGGA
GTGCAAGCTCTGGTGACATCCTGCAGCTTTTGCAAATGGAGCAGCCTGGGGAATATATATCCTCTGTGGC
CTGGATCAAAGAGGGCAACTACTTGGCTGTGGGCACCAGCAGTGCTGAGGTGCAGCTATGGGATGTGCAG
CAGCAGAAACGGCTTCGAAATATGACCAGTCACTCTGCCCGAGTGGGCTCCCTAAGCTGGAACAGCTATA
TCCTGTCCAGTGGTTCACGTTCTGGCCACATCCACCACCATGATGTTCGGGTAGCAGAACACCATGTGGC
CACACTGAGTGGCCACAGCCAGGAAGTGTGTGGGCTGCGCTGGGCCCCAGATGGACGACATTTGGCCAGT
GGTGGTAATGATAACTTGGTCAATGTGTGGCCTAGTGCTCCTGGAGAGGGTGGCTGGGTTCCTCTGCAGA
CATTCACCCAGCATCAAGGGGCTGTCAAGGCCGTAGCATGGTGTCCCTGGCAGTCCAATGTCCTGGCAAC
AGGAGGGGGCACCAGTGATCGACACATTCGCATCTGGAATGTGTGCTCTGGGGCCTGTCTGAGTGCCGTG
GATGCCCATTCCCAGGTGTGCTCCATCCTCTGGTCTCCCCATTACAAGGAGCTCATCTCAGGCCATGGCT
TTGCACAGAACCAGCTAGTTATTTGGAAGTACCCAACCATGGCCAAGGTGGCTGAACTCAAAGGTCACAC
ATCCCGGGTCCTGAGTCTGACCATGAGCCCAGATGGGGCCACAGTGGCATCCGCAGCAGCAGATGAGACC
CTGAGGCTATGGCGCTGTTTTGAGTTGGACCCTGGCGGAAGTGGACATCACCACCATCATCACTGATGAA
GCTTGTCGAGAAGTACTAGAGGATCATAATCAGCCATACCACATTTGTAGAGGTTTTACTTGCTTTAAAA
AACCTCCCACACCTCCCCCTGAACCTGAAACATAAAATGAATGCAATTGTTGTTGTTAACTTGTTTATTG
CAGCTTATAATGGTTACAAATAAAGCAATAGCATCACAAATTTCACAAATAAAGCATTTTTTTCACTGCA
TTCTAGTTGTGGTTTGTCCAAACTCATCAATGTATCTTATCATGTCTGGATCTGATCACTGCTTGAGCCT
AGGAGATCCGAACCAGATAAGTGAAATCTAGTTCCAAACTATTTTGTCATTTTTAATTTTCGTATTAGCT
TACGACGCTACACCCAGTTCCCATCTATTTTGTCACTCTTCCCTAAATAATCCTTAAAAACTCCATTTCC
ACCCCTCCCAGTTCCCAACTATTTTGTCCGCCCACAGCGGGGCATTTTTCTTCCTGTTATGTTTTTAATC
AAACATCCTGCCAACTCCATGTGACAAACCGTCATCTTCGGCTACTTTTTCTCTGTCACAGAATGAAAAT
TTTTCTGTCATCTCTTCGTTATTAATGTTTGTAATTGACTGAATATCAACGCTTATTTGCAGCCTGAATG
GCGAATGG
Features (pLannotate 1.2.2; 18 found; start..end, strand, type, name):
      2..456     +  rep_origin     f1 ori (sequence partly withheld): f1 bacteriophage origin of replication; arrow indicates direction of (+) strand synthesis
    482..586     +  promoter       AmpR promoter: bla
    587..1447    +  CDS            AmpR: β-lactamase; bla; confers resistance to ampicillin, carbenicillin, and related antibiotics
   1618..2206    +  rep_origin     ori: high-copy-number ColE1/pMB1/pBR322/pUC origin of replication
   2392..2443    -  misc_feature   bom (fragment): basis of mobility region from pBR322
   2511..2735    -  mobile_element Tn7R: mini-Tn7 element (right end of the Tn7 transposon) Tn7
   2802..3335    -  CDS            GmR: gentamycin acetyltransferase; aacC1; confers resistance to gentamycin
   3505..3533    -  promoter       Pc promoter: intI1 (promoter lies within the coding sequence); class 1 integron promoter
   3511..3870    -  CDS            YPR2_ECOLX (fragment): Protein predicted: Swiss-Prot protein existence level 4. From Escherichia coli.
   4041..4089    -  polyA_signal   HSV TK poly(A) signal: herpes simplex virus thymidine kinase polyadenylation signal (Cole and Stacy, 1985)
   4163..5125    -  CDS            birA: BIRA_ECOLI - Also known as bioR, dhbB. Experimental evidence at protein level: Swiss-Prot protein existence level 1. Acts both as a biotin--[acetyl-CoA-carboxylase] ligase and a biotin-operon repressor. In the presence of ATP, BirA activates biotin to form the BirA-biotinyl-5'-adenylate (BirA-bio-5'-AMP or holoBirA) complex. HoloBirA can either transfer the biotinyl moiety to the biotin carboxyl carrier protein (BCCP) subunit of acetyl-CoA carboxylase, or bind to the biotin operator site and inhibit transcription of the operon. From Escherichia coli (strain K12).
   5162..5271    -  promoter       p10 promoter: baculovirus promoter for expression in insect cells
   5295..5386    +  promoter       polyhedrin promoter: polh from Autographa californica; promoter for the baculovirus polyhedrin gene
   5464..6453    +  CDS            CDC20 (fragment): CDC20_HUMAN - Experimental evidence at protein level: Swiss-Prot protein existence level 1. Required for full ubiquitin ligase activity of the anaphase promoting complex/cyclosome (APC/C) and may confer substrate specificity upon the complex. Is regulated by MAD2L1: in metaphase the MAD2L1-CDC20-APC/C ternary complex is inactive and in anaphase the CDC20-APC/C binary complex is active in degrading substrates. The CDC20-APC/C complex positively regulates the formation of synaptic vesicle clustering at active zone to the presynaptic membrane in postmitotic neurons. CDC20-APC/C-induced degradatio
   6512..6595    +  CDS            large T antigen (fragment): large T antigen from SV40 (simian virus 40)
   6618..6752    +  polyA_signal   SV40 poly(A) signal: SV40 polyadenylation signal
   6781..6946    -  mobile_element Tn7L: mini-Tn7 element (left end of the Tn7 transposon) Tn7
   7109..7125    +  CDS            lacZα (fragment): LacZα fragment of β-galactosidase; lacZ fragment
