[The description below was written by a language model from this plasmid's Addgene catalogue record and pLannotate feature annotations shown in this document.]
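Description:
pFBD-BirA_CDC20:161-P477 is a baculovirus transfer (donor) plasmid for insect-cell expression, built on pFBD-BirA, a modified pFastBac Dual backbone. In E. coli it replicates from a high-copy ColE1/pUC-type origin and is selected with ampicillin through the bla gene; an f1 origin is also present. The expression region lies between the Tn7R and Tn7L mini-Tn7 ends, together with a gentamicin acetyltransferase gene driven by the Pc integron promoter. In pFastBac-type systems this arrangement allows the whole cassette to be transposed into a baculovirus shuttle genome (bacmid), with gentamicin used to select the recombinants.

Like other Dual-type vectors, it carries two divergent baculovirus late promoters. The polyhedrin promoter drives a wild-type human CDC20 fragment spanning S161 to P477 (a 951 bp insert derived from a Mammalian Gene Collection clone), terminated by the SV40 polyadenylation signal. The fragment was inserted by ligation-independent cloning, which destroyed the flanking cloning sites. It is fused to an N-terminal biotin acceptor peptide and a C-terminal 6xHis tag, each joined through a short glycine/serine linker. In the opposite orientation, the p10 promoter drives E. coli birA, the biotin ligase, followed by the HSV TK polyadenylation signal. Co-expressing BirA from the same virus should allow the acceptor peptide on CDC20 to be biotinylated site-specifically inside the insect cells, while the His tag supports affinity purification.

The associated publication evaluates the ligandability of WD40 repeat-containing proteins, so the construct fits the production of purified, biotinylated CDC20 protein for ligand screening and binding studies, although the record itself does not detail particular assays.
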