Addgene plasmid #210888: pFBD-BirA_CDC20:161-P477
Purpose: Insect expression of human CDC20 fragment S161 to P477. N-terminal biotin acceptor peptide tag and C-terminal 6X His tag.
Depositing lab: Cheryl Arrowsmith. Depositing organization: University of Toronto. Publication: A Target Class Ligandability Evaluation of WD40 Repeat-Containing Proteins. Ackloo S, Li F, Szewczyk M, Seitova A, Loppnau P, Zeng H, Xu J, Ahmad S, Arnautova YA, Baghaie AJ, Beldar S, Bolotokova A, Centrella PA, Chau I, Clark MA, Cuozzo JW, Dehghani-Tafti S, Disch JS, Dong A, Dumas A, Feng JA, Ghiabi P, Gibson E, Gilmer J, Goldman B, Green SR, Guie MA, Guilinger JP, Harms N, Herasymenko O, Houliston S, Hutchinson A, Kearnes S, Keefe AD, Kimani SW, Kramer T, Kutera M, Kwak HA, Lento C, Li Y, Liu J, Loup J, Machado RAC, Mulhern CJ, Perveen S, Righetto GL, Riley P, Shrestha S, Sigel EA, Silva M, Sintchak MD, Slakman BL, Taylor RD, Thompson J, Torng W, Underkoffler C, von Rechenberg M, Walsh RT, Watson I, Wilson DJ, Wolf E, Yadav M, Yazdi AK, Zhang J, Zhang Y, Santhakumar V, Edwards AM, Barsyte-Lovejoy D, Schapira M, Brown PJ, Halabelian L, Arrowsmith CH. J Med Chem. 2025 Jan 23;68(2):1092-1112. doi: 10.1021/acs.jmedchem.4c02010. Epub 2024 Nov 4. PubMed 39495097.
Backbone
  Vector backbone: pFBD-BirA
  Backbone manufacturer: pFastBac Dual Modified
  Vector type: Insect Expression
  Selectable markers: Gentamicin
Growth in bacteria
  Bacterial resistance: Ampicillin, 100 μg/mL
  Growth temperature: 37°C
  Growth strain: DH5alpha
  Copy number: High Copy
Gene/Insert
  Gene/Insert name: CDC20:S161-P477
  Species: H. sapiens (human)
  Insert size (bp): 951
  Mutation: wild type
  Entrez Gene: CDC20 (a.k.a. CDC20A, OOMD14, OZEMA14, bA276H19.3, p55CDC)
  Promoter: Polyhedrin
  Tag / fusion protein: MSGLNDIFEAQKIEWHEGSAGGSG (N terminal on insert); GGSGHHHHHH (C terminal on insert)
  Cloning method: Ligation Independent Cloning
  Sequencing primers: 5′ tattccggattattcataccg; 3′ ctctacaaatgtggtatggc
Resource information
  A portion of this plasmid was derived from a plasmid made by: Mammalian Gene Collection (BC010044)
Terms and licenses: Academic/Nonprofit Terms; Industry Terms: Not Available to Industry
Depositor comments: 5' Cloning Site: Kpn1 (destroyed), 3' Cloning Site: AatII (destroyed).
How to cite: pFBD-BirA_CDC20:161-P477 was a gift from Cheryl Arrowsmith (Addgene plasmid # 210888 ; http://n2t.net/addgene:210888 ; RRID:Addgene_210888)
